Addgene plasmid #219670: pJP_Azul01
Purpose: Blue light inducible system
Depositing lab: Yolanda Schaerli. Depositing organization: Universite de Lausanne (UNIL). Publication: From resonance to chaos by modulating spatiotemporal patterns through a synthetic optogenetic oscillator. Park JH, Hollo G, Schaerli Y. Nat Commun. 2024 Aug 23;15(1):7284. doi: 10.1038/s41467-024-51626-w. PubMed 39179558.
Backbone
  Vector backbone: pJFR2
  Backbone size w/o insert (bp): 5846
  Total vector size (bp): 8364
  Vector type: Synthetic Biology
Growth in bacteria
  Bacterial resistance: Spectinomycin, 50 μg/mL
  Growth temperature: 37°C
  Growth strain: NEB Stable
  Copy number: Low Copy
Gene/Insert 1
  Gene/Insert name: similar to T7 RNA polymerase (core)
  Promoter: pJ23105
  Cloning method: Gibson Cloning
  Sequencing primers: 5′ tacgaccagttcgctgacca; 3′ ttatgctgtagaacggag
Gene/Insert 2
  Gene/Insert name: similar to YF1-fixJ
  Promoter: LacIq35
  Cloning method: Gibson Cloning
  Sequencing primers: 5′ ctccgttctacagcataag; 3′ gtcgaacgaccgagcgtagc
Terms and licenses: Academic/Nonprofit Terms; Industry Terms: Not Available to Industry
Depositor comments: Please visit https://doi.org/10.1101/2024.03.28.586779 for bioRxiv preprint.
How to cite: pJP_Azul01 was a gift from Yolanda Schaerli (Addgene plasmid # 219670 ; http://n2t.net/addgene:219670 ; RRID:Addgene_219670)
