[The description below was written by a language model from this plasmid's Addgene catalogue record and pLannotate feature annotations shown in this document.]
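Description:
pJP_Azul01 is a bacterial synthetic-biology plasmid of about 8.4 kb, built on the pJFR2 backbone by Gibson assembly and described as a blue-light-inducible system for E. coli. It replicates from a p15A origin, which is compatible with ColE1-type plasmids so that partner plasmids can be co-maintained. The repository lists it as low copy. Selection is by spectinomycin through the aadA (SmR) adenylyltransferase gene. The annotation also picks up short fragments of an RSF origin, a pUC-type multiple cloning site and a Tn5 transposase, which appear to be backbone remnants rather than functional parts.

The payload has two modules. The first is the YF1–FixJ two-component light sensor, listed under a LacIq35 promoter and annotated as a lacIq promoter followed by a FixL-derived histidine kinase fragment and full-length fixJ from Bradyrhizobium, ending in an rrnB T1 terminator. YF1 is generally known as a chimera of a blue-light-sensing LOV domain with the FixL kinase, whose phosphorylation of the response regulator FixJ is controlled by light. The second module is T7 RNA polymerase, which the annotation finds as two separate fragments. A larger fragment on the reverse strand corresponds to the "core" insert listed under the constitutive pJ23105 promoter (annotated as a J23119-like fragment). A smaller fragment lies on the forward strand, downstream of rrnB T1 and T7Te terminators and an sTRSV hammerhead ribozyme insulator. This layout suggests a split polymerase in which the second fragment is the regulated one, but the record does not state which promoter drives it or how the light input is wired to it. The plasmid comes from work on a synthetic optogenetic oscillator used to modulate spatiotemporal gene-expression patterns.
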