Features (pLannotate 1.2.2; 16 found; start..end, strand, type, name):
      1..45      -  misc_feature   MCS (fragment): pUC18/19 multiple cloning site
    952..1023    +  terminator     rrnB T1 terminator: transcription terminator T1 from the E. coli rrnB gene
   1039..1066    +  terminator     T7Te terminator: phage T7 early transcription terminator
   1147..1196    +  misc_RNA       sTRSV HHRz: hammerhead ribozyme from the tobacco ringspot virus satellite RNA (Khvorova et al., 2003)
   1369..2217    +  CDS            RPOL_BPT7 (fragment): Experimental evidence at protein level: Swiss-Prot protein existence level 1. Highly processive DNA-dependent RNA polymerase that catalyzes the transcription of class II and class III viral genes. Recognizes a specific promoter sequence and enters first into an 'abortive phase' where very short transcripts are synthesized and released before proceeding to the processive transcription of long RNA chains. Unwinds the double-stranded DNA to expose the coding strand for templating. Participates in the initiation of viral DNA replication presumably by making primers accessible to the DNA polymerase
   2386..2406    -  misc_feature   BioBrick suffix: universal suffix for all parts
   2509..4359    -  CDS            RPOL_BPT7 (fragment): Experimental evidence at protein level: Swiss-Prot protein existence level 1. Highly processive DNA-dependent RNA polymerase that catalyzes the transcription of class II and class III viral genes. Recognizes a specific promoter sequence and enters first into an 'abortive phase' where very short transcripts are synthesized and released before proceeding to the processive transcription of long RNA chains. Unwinds the double-stranded DNA to expose the coding strand for templating. Participates in the initiation of viral DNA replication presumably by making primers accessible to the DNA polymerase
   4397..4415    -  promoter       J23119(SpeI) promoter (fragment): bacterial promoter (Registry of Standard Biological Parts BBa J23119) modified to end with an SpeI site
   4496..4573    +  promoter       lacIq promoter: lacI (mutant); In the lacIq allele, a single base change in the promoter boosts expression of the lacI gene about 10-fold.
   4859..5695    +  CDS            fixL (fragment): FIXL_BRADU - Experimental evidence at protein level: Swiss-Prot protein existence level 1. Putative oxygen sensor; modulates the activity of FixJ, a transcriptional activator of nitrogen fixation fixK gene. FixL probably acts as a kinase that phosphorylates FixJ. From Bradyrhizobium diazoefficiens (strain JCM 10833 / BCRC 13528 / IAM 13628 / NBRC 14792 / USDA 110).
   5713..6327    +  CDS            fixJ: FIXJ_BRADU - Protein inferred from homology: Swiss-Prot protein existence level 3. FixJ, when activated by FixL, induces the expression of both nifA, required for activation of classical nif and fix genes, and fixK, required for FixN activation. From Bradyrhizobium diazoefficiens (strain JCM 10833 / BCRC 13528 / IAM 13628 / NBRC 14792 / USDA 110).
   6461..6547    +  terminator     rrnB T1 terminator: Escherichia coli rrnB; transcription terminator T1 from the E. coli rrnB gene
   6573..6628    -  rep_origin     RSF ori (fragment): Plasmids containing the RSF 1030 origin of replication can be propagated in E. coli cells that contain additional plasmids with compatible origins.
   6716..7261    -  rep_origin     p15A ori: Plasmids containing the medium-copy-number p15A origin of replication can be propagated in E. coli cells that contain a second plasmid with the ColE1 origin.
   7426..8217    -  CDS            SmR: aminoglycoside adenylyltransferase (Murphy, 1985); aadA; confers resistance to spectinomycin and streptomycin
   8249..8365    -  CDS            tnpA (fragment): TN5P_ECOLX - Also known as tnp. Experimental evidence at protein level: Swiss-Prot protein existence level 1. Mediates transposition of transposon Tn5 by a 'cut and paste' mechanism. First, the monomeric transposase binds the 19 bp inverted DNA repeats flanking the transposon. Then, dimerization of the DNA- bound transposase creates a synaptic DNA complex. After nicking of the first DNA strand, excision of the transposon proceeds through a series of intermediates. The transposase then mediates the insertion of the transposon at a new site by strand transfer. The activity of the wild- type tran
>Addgene plasmid #219670 | pJP_Azul01 | addgene full sequence | sequence record 436176 | Addgene NGS Result
AAGCTTGCATGCCTGCAGGTCGACTCTAGAGGATCCCCGGGTACCACGCCCGTGATCCTGATCACCGGCT
ATCCGGACGAAAACATCTCGACCCGGGCCGCCGAGGCCGGCGTAAAAGACGTGGTTTTGAAGCCGCTTCT
CGACGAAAACCTGCTCAAGCGTATCCGCCGCGCCATCCAGGACCGGCCTCGGGCATGACCTACGGGGTTC
TACGTAAGGCACCCCCCTTAAGATATCGCTCGAAATTTTCGAACCTCCCGATACCGCGTACCAATGCGTC
ATCACAACGGAGCTATGGACTATGTTTAAAAAACGAGAATACTATATGGCACGTACCCCGAGCCGTAGCA
GCATTGGTAGCCTGCGTAGTCCGCATACCCATAAAGCAATTCTGACCAGCACCATTGAAATCCTGAAAGA
ATGTGGTTATAGCGGTCTGAGCATTGAAAGCGTTGCACGTCGTGCCGGTGCAAGCAAACCGACCATTTAT
CGTTGGTGGACCAATAAAGCAGCACTGATTGCCGAAGTGTATGAAAATGAAAGCGAACAGGTGCGTAAAT
TTCCGGATCTGGGTAGCTTTAAAGCCGATCTGGATTTTCTGCTGCGTAATCTGTGGAAAGTTTGGCGTGA
AACCATTTGTGGTGAAGCATTTCGTTGTGTTATTGCAGAAGCACAGCTGGACCCTGCAACCCTGACCCAG
CTGAAAGATCAGTTTATGGAACGTCGTCGTGAGATGCCGAAAAAACTGGTTGAAAATGCCATTAGCAATG
GTGAACTGCCGAAAGATACCAATCGTGAACTGCTGCTGGATATGATTTTTGGTTTTTGTTGGTATCGCCT
GCTGACCGAACAGCTGACCGTTGAACAGGATATTGAAGAATTTACCTTCCTGCTGATTAATGGTGTTTGT
CCGGGTACACAGCGTTAACTAGGGCCCATACCCCCAGGCATCAAATAAAACGAAAGGCTCAGTCGAAAGA
CTGGGCCTTTCGTTTTATCTGTTGTTTGTCGGTGAACGCTCTCTACTAGAGTCACACTGGCTCACCTTCG
GGTGGGCCTTTCTGCGTTTATACGACGTACGGTGGAATCTGATTCGTTACCAATTGACATGATACGAAAC
GTACCGTATCGTTAAGGTTACTAGAGCTGTCACCGGATGTGCTTTCCGGTCTGATGAGTCCGTGAGGACG
AAACAGCCTCTACAAATAATTTTGTTTAAACTATATGAGCATCGCGGCGACCCTGGAGAACGATCTGGCG
CGTCTGGAAAACGAAAACGCTCGTCTCGAAAAAGACATCGCGAACCTGGAACGTGACCTGGCGAAACTGG
AGCGTGAAGAAGCGTACTTCGGAGGTTCAGGTGGTAAGAACACTGGTGAAATCTCTGAGAAAGTCAAGCT
GGGCACTAAGGCACTGGCTGGTCAATGGCTGGCTTACGGTGTTACTCGCAGTGTGACTAAGCGTTCAGTC
ATGACGCTGGCTTACGGGTCCAAAGAGTTCGGCTTCCGTCAACAAGTGCTGGAAGATACCATTCAGCCAG
CTATTGATTCCGGCAAGGGTCTGATGTTCACTCAGCCGAATCAGGCTGCTGGATACATGGCTAAGCTGAT
TTGGGAATCTGTGAGCGTGACGGTGGTAGCTGCGGTTGAAGCAATGAACTGGCTTAAGTCTGCTGCTAAG
CTGCTGGCTGCTGAGGTCAAAGATAAGAAGACTGGAGAGATTCTTCGCAAGCGTTGCGCTGTGCATTGGG
TAACTCCTGATGGTTTCCCTGTGTGGCAGGAATACAAGAAGCCTATTCAGAAGCGCCTGGACATGATTTT
CTTGGGTCAATTTCGCTTGCAACCTACCATTAACACCAACAAAGATAGCGAGATTGATGCACACAAACAG
GAGTCTGGTATCGCTCCTAACTTTGTACACAGCCAAGACGGTAGCCACCTTCGTAAGACTGTAGTGTGGG
CACACGAGAAGTACGGAATCGAATCTTTTGCACTGATTCACGACTCCTTCGGTACGATTCCGGCTGACGC
TGCGAACCTGTTCAAAGCAGTGCGCGAAACTATGGTTGACACATATGAGTCTTGTGATGTACTGGCTGAT
TTCTACGACCAGTTCGCTGACCAGTTGCACGAGTCTCAATTGGACAAAATGCCAGCACTTCCGGCTAAAG
GTAACTTGAACCTCCGTGACATCTTAGAGTCGGACTTCGCGTTCGCGTAATAATCTAGACCAATTATTGA
ACACCCTTCGGGGTGTTTTTTTGTTTCTGGTCTCCAACGTCTCATTTTCGCCAGATATCGGACCAAAACG
AAAAAAGGCCCCCCTTTCGGGAGGCCTCTTTTCTGGAATTTGGTACCGAGCTAACTAACTAACCCTTAGT
GACTCCTGCAGCGGCCGCTACTAGTATTATTTGTAAGCTTCGATTTCTTTACGCAGGTTCGCGATTTTCT
GCTTCAGTTGTTCACGTTTCTGTTTCAGCTGTTCGATACGGTTGCGCAGTTCCGCTTTTTTGGATTTCAG
TTCTTCTTTTTCGTTGGATCCACCACCTGAACCTCCGTTCTCATCGGTCACGGTAACTACTTCGTTATCG
GTCCCATTGATTGCGTCTGCTTGTAGAATCTCGTTGACTTTCTTAGCAACAATCCCGTAGATGTCCTGAA
CGGTTTCACTAGGAAGCAAGTTAACCGCGCGACCACCTACCTCATCTCGGAGCATCGCGGAGAAGTGCTG
GATGCCAGAGCAAGACCCGTCAAACGCCAGCGGAAGGGAGCAGTTATAGCTCAGGCCGTGGTGCTGTACC
CCAGCGTACTCAAAGCAGAACGCAAGGAAGCAGAACGGAGAATCTTGCTCAGCCCACCAAGTGTTCTCCA
GTGGAGACTTAGCGCAAGCCATGATGTTCTCGTGGTTTTCCTCAATGAACTTGATGCGCTCAGGGAACGG
AACCTTGTCGACACCCGCACAGTTTGCACCGTGGATTTTCAGCCAGTAGTAACCTTCCTTACCGATTGGT
TTACCTTTCGCCAGCGTAAGCAGTCCTTTGGTCATATCGTTACCTTGCGGGTTGAACATTGACACAGCGT
AAACACGACCGCGCCAGTCCATGTTGTAAGGGAACCAGATGGCCTTATGGTTAGCAAACTTATTGGCTTG
CTCAAGCATGAACTCAAGGCTGATACGGCGAGACTTGCGAGCCTTGTCCTTGCGGTACACAGCAGCGGCA
GCACGTTTCCACGCGGTGAGAGCCTCAGGATTCATGTCGATGTCTTCCGGTTTCATCGGGAGTTCTTCAC
GCTCAATCGCAGGGATGTCCTCGACCGGACAATGCTTCCACTTGGTGATTACGTTGGCGACCGCTAGGAC
TTTCTTGTTGATTTTCCATGCGGTGTTTTGCGCAATGTTAATCGCTTTGTACACCTCAGGCATGTAAACG
TCTTCGTAGCGCATCAGTGCTTTCTTACTGTGAGTACGCACCAGCGCCAGAGGACGACGACCGTTAGCCC
AATAGCCACCACCAGTAATGCCAGTCCACGGCTTAGGAGGAACTACGCAAGGTTGGAACATCGGAGAGAT
GCCAGCCAGCGCACCTGCACGGGTTGCGATAGCCTCAGCGTATTCAGGTGCGAGTTCGATAGTCTCAGAG
TCTTGACCTACTACGCCAGCATTTTGGCGGTGTAAGCTAACCATTCCGGTTGACTCAATGAGCATCTCGA
TGCAGCGTACTCCTACATGAATAGAGTCTTCCTTATGCCACGAAGACCACGCCTCGCCACCGAGTAGACC
CTTAGAGAGCATGTCAGCCTCGACAACTTGCATAAATGCTTTCTTGTAGACGTGCCCTACGCGCTTGTTG
AGTTGTTCCTCAACGTTTTTCTTGAAGTGCTTAGCTTCAAGGTCACGGATACGACCGAAGCGAGCCTCGT
CCTCAATGGCCCGACCGATTGCGCTTGCTACAGCCTGAACGGTTGTATTGTCAGCACTGGTTAGGCAAGC
CAGAGTGGTCTTAATGGTGATGTACGCTACGGCTTCCGGCTTGATTTCTTGCAGGAACTGGAAGGCTGTC
GGGCGCTTGCCGCGCTTAGCTTTCACTTCCTCAAACCAGTCGTTGATGCGTGCAATCATCTTAGGGAGTA
GGGTAGTGATGAGAGGCTTGGCGGCAGCGTTATCCGCAACCTCACCAGCTTTAAGTTGACGCTCAAACAT
CTTGCGGAAGCGTGCTTCACCCATCTCGTAAGACTCATGCTCAAGGGCCAACTGTTCGCGAGCTAAACGC
TCACCGTAATGGTCAGCCAGAGTGTTGAACGGGATAGCAGCCAGTTCGATGTCAGAGAAGTCGTTCTTAG
CGATGTTAATCGTGTTCATCTAGTACTTTCATAAATGACTCTAGTAGCTAGCATAGTACCTAGGACTGAG
CTAGCCGTAAACAATCCACAGCAGGCATACAACCGCACACCGGGTTACTCCGTTCTACAGCATAAGGGAG
AGCGTCGAGATCCCGGACACCATCGAATGGTGCAAAACCTTTCGCGGTATGGCATGATAGCGCCCGGAAG
AGAGTCAATTGAGGGTGGTGAATGTGGCTAGTTTTCAATCATTTGGGATACCAGGACAGCTGGAAGTCAT
CAAAAAAGCACTTGATCACGTGCGAGTCGGTGTGGTAATTACAGATCCCGCACTTGAAGATAATCCTATT
GTCTACGTAAATCAAGGCTTTGTTCAAATGACCGGCTACGAGACCGAGGAAATTTTAGGAAAGAACTGTC
GCTTCTTACAGGGGAAACACACAGATCCGGCAGAAGTGGACAACATCAGAACCGCTTTACAAAATAAAGA
ACCGGTCACCGTTCAGATCCAAAACTACAAAAAAGACGGAACGATGTTCTGGAATGAATTAAATATTGAT
CCAATGGAAATAGAGGATAAAACGTATTTTGTCGGCATTCAGAATGATATCACCGAGCACCAGCAGACCC
AGGCGCGTCTCCAGGAACTGCAATCCGAGCTCGTCCACGTCTCCAGGCTGAGCGCCATGGGCGAAATGGC
GTCCGCGCTCGCGCACGAGCTCAACCAGCCGCTGGCGGCGATCAGCAACTACATGAAGGGCTCGCGGCGG
CTGCTTGCCGGCAGCAGTGATCCGAACACACCGAAGGTCGAAAGCGCCCTGGACCGCGCCGCCGAGCAGG
CGCTGCGCGCCGGCCAGATCATCCGGCGCCTGCGCGACTTCGTTGCCCGCGGCGAATCGGAGAAGCGGGT
CGAGAGTCTCTCCAAGCTGATCGAGGAGGCCGGCGCGCTCGGGCTTGCCGGCGCGCGCGAGCAGAACGTG
CAGCTCCGCTTCAGTCTCGATCCGGGCGCCGATCTCGTTCTCGCCGACCGGGTGCAGATCCAGCAGGTCC
TGGTCAACCTGTTCCGCAACGCGCTGGAAGCGATGGCTCAGTCGCAGCGACGCGAGCTCGTCGTCACCAA
CACCCCCGCCGCCGACGACATGATCGAGGTCGAAGTGTCCGACACCGGCAGCGGTTTCCAGGACGACGTC
ATTCCGAACCTGTTTCAGACTTTCTTCACCACCAAGGACACCGGCATGGGCGTGGGACTGTCCATCAGCC
GCTCGATCATCGAAGCTCACGGCGGGCGCATGTGGGCCGAGAGCAACGCATCGGGCGGGGCGACCTTCCG
CTTCACCCTCCCGGCAGCCGACGAGATGATAGGAGGTCTAGCATGACGACCAAGGGACATATCTACGTCA
TCGACGACGACGCGGCGATGCGGGATTCGCTGAATTTCCTGCTGGATTCTGCCGGCTTCGGCGTCACGCT
GTTTGACGACGCGCAAGCCTTTCTCGACGCCCTGCCGGGTCTCTCCTTCGGCTGCGTCGTCTCCGACGTG
CGCATGCCGGGCCTTGACGGCATCGAGCTGTTGAAGCGGATGAAGGCGCAGCAAAGCCCCTTTCCGATCC
TCATCATGACCGGTCACGGCGACGTGCCGCTCGCGGTCGAGGCGATGAAGTTAGGGGCGGTCGACTTTCT
GGAAAAGCCTTTCGAGGACGACCGCCTCACCGCCATGATCGAATCGGCGATCCGCCAGGCCGAGCCGGCC
GCCAAGAGCGAGGCCGTCGCGCAGGATATCGCCGCCCGCGTCGCCTCGTTGAGCCCCAGGGAGCGCCAGG
TCATGGAAGGGCTGATCGCCGGCCTTTCCAACAAGCTGATCGCCCGCGAGTACGACATCAGCCCGCGCAC
CATCGAGGTGTATCGGGCCAACGTCATGACCAAGATGCAGGCCAACAGCCTTTCGGAGCTGGTTCGCCTC
GCGATGCGCGCCGGCATGCTCAACGATTAATAACAATTACTCGGTACCAAAGACGAACAATAAGACGCTG
AAAAGCGTCTTTTTTCGTTTTGGTCCTAAAAAGGCCGCCTGCAGATATCCATCACACTGGCGGCCGCTTA
ATTAATTAATCTAGAGGCATCAAATAAAACGAAAGGCTCAGTCGAAAGACTGGGCCTTTCGTTTTATCTG
TTGTTTGTCGGTGAACGCTCTCCTGAGTAGGACAAATCCGCCGCCCTAGACCTAGGGATATATTCCGCTT
CCTCGCTCACTGACTCGCTACGCTCGGTCGTTCGACTGCGGCGAGCGGAAATGGCTTACGAACGGGGCGG
AGATTTCCTGGAAGATGCCAGGAAGATACTTAACAGGGAAGTGAGAGGGCCGCGGCAAAGCCGTTTTTCC
ATAGGCTCCGCCCCCCTGACAAGCATCACGAAATCTGACGCTCAAATCAGTGGTGGCGAAACCCGACAGG
ACTATAAAGATACCAGGCGTTTCCCCCTGGCGGCTCCCTCGTGCGCTCTCCTGTTCCTGCCTTTCGGTTT
ACCGGTGTCATTCCGCTGTTATGGCCGCGTTTGTCTCATTCCACGCCTGACACTCAGTTCCGGGTAGGCA
GTTCGCTCCAAGCTGGACTGTATGCACGAACCCCCCGTTCAGTCCGACCGCTGCGCCTTATCCGGTAACT
ATCGTCTTGAGTCCAACCCGGAAAGACATGCAAAAGCACCACTGGCAGCAGCCACTGGTAATTGATTTAG
AGGAGTTAGTCTTGAAGTCATGCGCCGGTTAAGGCTAAACTGAAAGGACAAGTTTTGGTGACTGCGCTCC
TCCAAGCCAGTTACCTCGGTTCAAAGAGTTGGTAGCTCAGAGAACCTTCGAAAAACCGCCCTGCAAGGCG
GTTTTTTCGTTTTCAGAGCAAGAGATTACGCGCAGACCAAAACGATCTCAAGAAGATCATCTTATTAATC
AGATAAAATATTACTAGATTTCAGTGCAATTTATCTCTTCAAATGTAGCACCTGAAGTCAGCCCCATACG
ATATAAGTTGTTACTATTTTGTTATCAAATAAAAAAGGCCCCCCGTTAGGGAGGCCTTATTGTTCGTCCG
AGCTCTTATTTGCCGACTACCTTGGTGATCTCGCCTTTCACGTAGTGGACAAATTCTTCCAACTGATCTG
CGCGCGAGGCCAAGCGATCTTCTTCTTGTCCAAGATAAGCCTGTCTAGCTTCAAGTATGACGGGCTGATA
CTGGGCCGGCAGGCGCTCCATTGCCCAGTCGGCAGCGACATCCTTCGGCGCGATTTTGCCGGTTACTGCG
CTGTACCAAATGCGGGACAACGTAAGCACTACATTTCGCTCATCGCCAGCCCAGTCGGGCGGCGAGTTCC
ATAGCGTTAAGGTTTCATTTAGCGCCTCAAATAGATCCTGTTCAGGAACCGGATCAAAGAGTTCATCCGC
CGCTGGACCTACCAAGGCAACGCTATGTTCTCTTGCTTTTGTCAGCAAGATAGCCAGATCAATGTCGATC
GTGGCTGGCTCGAAGATACCTGCAAGAATGTCATTGCGCTGCCATTCTCCAAATTGCAGTTCGCGCTTAG
CTGGATAACGCCACGGAATGATGTCGTCGTGCACAACAATGGTGACTTCTACAGCGCGGAGAATCTCGCT
CTCTCCAGGGGAAGCCGAAGTTTCCAAAAGGTCGTTGATCAAAGCTCGCCGCGTTGTTTCATCAAGCCTT
ACGGTCACCGTAACCAGCAAATCAATATCACTGTGTGGCTTCAGGCCGCCATCCACTGCGGAGCCGTACA
AATGTACGGCCAGCAACGTCGGTTCGAGATGGCGCTCGATGACGCCAACTACCTCTGATAGTTGAGTCGA
TACTTCGGCGATCACCGCTTCCCTCATACGAAACGATCCTCATCCTGTCTCTTGATCAGATCTTGATCCC
CTGCGCCATCAGATCCTTGGCGGCAAGAAAGCCATCCAGTTTACTTTGCAGGGCTTCCCAACCTTACCAG
AGGGCGCCCCAGCTGGCAATTCCGGTTCGCTTGCT
